Addgene plasmid #22015: pBiFC-CC155
Depositing lab: Chang-Deng Hu. Depositing organization: Purdue University. Publication: Identification of new fluorescent protein fragments for bimolecular fluorescence complementation analysis under physiological conditions. Shyu YJ, Liu H, Deng X, Hu CD. Biotechniques. 2006 Jan . 40(1):61-6. 10.2144/000112036 PubMed 16454041.
Backbone
  Vector backbone: pCMV-HA
  Backbone size w/o insert (bp): 3833
  Vector type: Mammalian Expression
Growth in bacteria
  Bacterial resistance: Ampicillin, 100 μg/mL
  Growth temperature: 37°C
  Growth strain: DH5alpha
  Copy number: High Copy
Gene/Insert
  Gene/Insert name: CC155 (alt name: ECFP(155-238))
  Species: Aequorea Victoria
  Insert size (bp): 255
  Mutation: N/A
  Tag / fusion protein: HA (N terminal on backbone)
  Cloning method: Restriction Enzyme; 5′ cloning site KpnI (not destroyed); 3′ cloning site NotI (not destroyed)
  Sequencing primers: 5′ CMV-F; 3′ EBV-Rev
Terms and licenses: Academic/Nonprofit Terms; Industry Terms: Not Available to Industry
Depositor comments: Multicloning sites bewteen HA and CC155 are available
How to cite: pBiFC-CC155 was a gift from Chang-Deng Hu (Addgene plasmid # 22015 ; http://n2t.net/addgene:22015 ; RRID:Addgene_22015)
