[The description below was written by a language model from this plasmid's Addgene catalogue record, the feature table of its GenBank file and pLannotate feature annotations shown in this document.]
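Description:
pBiFC-CC155 is a mammalian expression plasmid built on the pCMV-HA backbone for bimolecular fluorescence complementation (BiFC) assays. It carries a 255 bp insert, CC155, encoding the C-terminal fragment of enhanced cyan fluorescent protein (ECFP residues 155–238, derived from Aequorea victoria GFP), cloned between KpnI and NotI sites that both remain intact. Transcription is driven by the human cytomegalovirus immediate-early enhancer and promoter, followed by a modified SV40 intron with splice donor and acceptor sites. An SV40 polyadenylation signal lies downstream of the coding region. An HA epitope tag supplied by the backbone sits at the N-terminal end of the reading frame, and the depositor notes that multiple cloning sites are available between HA and CC155. A protein of interest can therefore be inserted there to produce an HA-tagged fusion with the fluorescent protein fragment at its C-terminus. The automated annotation labels the fluorescent protein segment as a fragment of ecliptic pHluorin and the tag as a 3xHA fragment. These labels reflect sequence similarity among GFP derivatives and HA repeats, and do not indicate different parts.

In bacteria the plasmid replicates from a high-copy ColE1/pUC-type origin and is selected with ampicillin through the β-lactamase gene and its own promoter. Remnants of lac and pBR322-derived elements are also detected in the backbone. No mammalian selection marker is annotated. In BiFC, the non-fluorescent CC155 fragment is co-expressed with a complementary N-terminal fluorescent protein fragment fused to a candidate partner. Interaction between the two fusion proteins brings the fragments together and restores fluorescence, so the interaction can be visualised in living cells. The associated publication concerns fragments suited to BiFC analysis under physiological conditions. The feature list covers the full 4,088 nt depositor sequence, whereas the accompanying GenBank record covers only an 801 bp portion spanning the intron, HA tag and part of the insert.
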