Features (pLannotate 1.2.2; 17 found; start..end, strand, type, name):
      8..28      -  misc_feature   MCS (fragment): pUC18/19 multiple cloning site
     27..330     +  enhancer       CMV enhancer: human cytomegalovirus immediate early enhancer
    331..534     +  promoter       CMV promoter: human cytomegalovirus (CMV) immediate early promoter
    672..768     +  intron         SV40 intron: modified SV40 intron with splice donor and acceptor sites
    832..858     +  CDS            3xHA (fragment): three tandem HA epitope tags
    931..1212    +  CDS            pHluorin, ecliptic (fragment): pHluorin, ecliptic is a multistate long stokes shift fluorescent protein published in 1998, derived from Aequorea victoria.
   1227..1361    -  polyA_signal   SV40 poly(A) signal: SV40 polyadenylation signal
   1496..1512    -  protein_bind   lac operator: The lac repressor binds to the lac operator to inhibit transcription in E. coli. This inhibition can be relieved by adding lactose or isopropyl-β-D-thiogalactopyranoside (IPTG). lac repressor encoded by lacI
   1520..1550    -  promoter       lac promoter: promoter for the E. coli lac operon
   1565..1586    -  protein_bind   CAP binding site: CAP binding activates transcription in the presence of cAMP. E. coli catabolite activator protein
   1599..1691    -  CDS            lacI (fragment): lac repressor; lacI; The lac repressor binds to the lac operator to inhibit transcription in E. coli. This inhibition can be relieved by adding lactose or isopropyl-β-D-thiogalactopyranoside (IPTG).
   1874..2462    -  rep_origin     ori: high-copy-number ColE1/pMB1/pBR322/pUC origin of replication
   2633..3493    -  CDS            AmpR: β-lactamase; bla; confers resistance to ampicillin, carbenicillin, and related antibiotics
   3494..3598    -  promoter       AmpR promoter: bla
   3693..3728    +  CDS            rop (fragment): Rop protein, which maintains plasmids at low copy number; rop
   3830..3929    +  misc_feature   bom (fragment): basis of mobility region from pBR322
   3935..2       -  CDS            lacZα (fragment) (across the origin): LacZα fragment of β-galactosidase; lacZ fragment
>Addgene plasmid #22015 | pBiFC-CC155 | depositor full sequence | sequence record 10107 | Author sequence
GAGTTCGAGCTTGCATGCCTGCAGGTCGTTACATAACTTACGGTAAATGGCCCGCCTGGCTGACCGCCCA
ACGACCCCCGCCCATTGACGTCAATAATGACGTATGTTCCCATAGTAACGCCAATAGGGACTTTCCATTG
ACGTCAATGGGTGGAGTATTTACGGTAAACTGCCCACTTGGCAGTACATCAAGTGTATCATATGCCAAGT
ACGCCCCCTATTGACGTCAATGACGGTAAATGGCCCGCCTGGCATTATGCCCAGTACATGACCTTATGGG
ACTTTCCTACTTGGCAGTACATCTACGTATTAGTCATCGCTATTACCATGGTGATGCGGTTTTGGCAGTA
CATCAATGGGCGTGGATAGCGGTTTGACTCACGGGGATTTCCAAGTCTCCACCCCATTGACGTCAATGGG
AGTTTGTTTTGGCACCAAAATCAACGGGACTTTCCAAAATGTCGTAACAACTCCGCCCCATTGACGCAAA
TGGGCGGTAGGCGTGTACGGTGGGAGGTCTATATAAGCAGAGCTCGTTTAGTGAACCGTCAGATCGCCTG
GAGACGCCATCCACGCTGTTTTGACCTCCATAGAAGACACCGGGACCGATCCAGCCTCCGGACTCTAGAG
GATCCGGTACTAGAGGAACTGAAAAACCAGAAAGTTAACTGGTAAGTTTAGTCTTTTTGTCTTTTATTTC
AGGTCCCGGATCCGGTGGTGGTGCAAATCAAAGAACTGCTCCTCAGTGGATGTTGCCTTTACTTCTAGGC
CTGTACGGAAGTGTTACTTCTGCTCTAAAAGCTGCGGAATTGTACCCGCGGGCCCACCATGTACCCATAC
GATGTTCCAGATTACGCTCTTATGGCCATGGAGGCCCGAATTCGGTCGACCGAGATCTCTCGAGGTACCC
GTCCGGCGTGCAAAATCCCGAACGACCTGAAACAGAAAGTCATGAACCACGACAAGCAGAAGAACGGCAT
CAAGGCCAACTTCAAGATCCGCCACAACATCGAGGACGGCAGCGTGCAGCTCGCCGACCACTACCAGCAG
AACACCCCCATCGGCGACGGCCCCGTGCTGCTGCCCGACAACCACTACCTGAGCACCCAGTCCGCCCTGA
GCAAAGACCCCAACGAGAAGCGCGATCACATGGTCCTGCTGGAGTTCGTGACCGCCGCCGGGATCACTCT
CGGCATGGACGAGCTGTACAAGTAAGCGGCCGCGGGGATCCAGACATGATAAGATACATTGATGAGTTTG
GACAAACCACAACTAGAATGCAGTGAAAAAAATGCTTTATTTGTGAAATTTGTGATGCTATTGCTTTATT
TGTAACCATTATAAGCTGCAATAAACAAGTTAACAACAACAATTGCATTCATTTTATGTTTCAGGTTCAG
GGGGAGGTGTGGGAGGTTTTTTCGGATCCTCTAGAGTCGATCTGCAGGCATGCTAGCTTGGCGTAATCAT
GGTCATAGCTGTTTCCTGTGTGAAATTGTTATCCGCTCACAATTCCACACAACATACGAGCCGGAAGCAT
AAAGTGTAAAGCCTGGGGTGCCTAATGAGTGAGCTAACTCACATTAATTGCGTTGCGCTCACTGCCCGCT
TTCCAGTCGGGAAACCTGTCGTGCCAGCTGCATTAATGAATCGGCCAACGCGCGGGGAGAGGCGGTTTGC
GTATTGGGCGCTCTTCCGCTTCCTCGCTCACTGACTCGCTGCGCTCGGTCGTTCGGCTGCGGCGAGCGGT
ATCAGCTCACTCAAAGGCGGTAATACGGTTATCCACAGAATCAGGGGATAACGCAGGAAAGAACATGTGA
GCAAAAGGCCAGCAAAAGGCCAGGAACCGTAAAAAGGCCGCGTTGCTGGCGTTTTTCCATAGGCTCCGCC
CCCCTGACGAGCATCACAAAAATCGACGCTCAAGTCAGAGGTGGCGAAACCCGACAGGACTATAAAGATA
CCAGGCGTTTCCCCCTGGAAGCTCCCTCGTGCGCTCTCCTGTTCCGACCCTGCCGCTTACCGGATACCTG
TCCGCCTTTCTCCCTTCGGGAAGCGTGGCGCTTTCTCATAGCTCACGCTGTAGGTATCTCAGTTCGGTGT
AGGTCGTTCGCTCCAAGCTGGGCTGTGTGCACGAACCCCCCGTTCAGCCCGACCGCTGCGCCTTATCCGG
TAACTATCGTCTTGAGTCCAACCCGGTAAGACACGACTTATCGCCACTGGCAGCAGCCACTGGTAACAGG
ATTAGCAGAGCGAGGTATGTAGGCGGTGCTACAGAGTTCTTGAAGTGGTGGCCTAACTACGGCTACACTA
GAAGGACAGTATTTGGTATCTGCGCTCTGCTGAAGCCAGTTACCTTCGGAAAAAGAGTTGGTAGCTCTTG
ATCCGGCAAACAAACCACCGCTGGTAGCGGTGGTTTTTTTGTTTGCAAGCAGCAGATTACGCGCAGAAAA
AAAGGATCTCAAGAAGATCCTTTGATCTTTTCTACGGGGTCTGACGCTCAGTGGAACGAAAACTCACGTT
AAGGGATTTTGGTCATGAGATTATCAAAAAGGATCTTCACCTAGATCCTTTTAAATTAAAAATGAAGTTT
TAAATCAATCTAAAGTATATATGAGTAAACTTGGTCTGACAGTTACCAATGCTTAATCAGTGAGGCACCT
ATCTCAGCGATCTGTCTATTTCGTTCATCCATAGTTGCCTGACTCCCCGTCGTGTAGATAACTACGATAC
GGGAGGGCTTACCATCTGGCCCCAGTGCTGCAATGATACCGCGAGACCCACGCTCACCGGCTCCAGATTT
ATCAGCAATAAACCAGCCAGCCGGAAGGGCCGAGCGCAGAAGTGGTCCTGCAACTTTATCCGCCTCCATC
CAGTCTATTAATTGTTGCCGGGAAGCTAGAGTAAGTAGTTCGCCAGTTAATAGTTTGCGCAACGTTGTTG
CCATTGCTACAGGCATCGTGGTGTCACGCTCGTCGTTTGGTATGGCTTCATTCAGCTCCGGTTCCCAACG
ATCAAGGCGAGTTACATGATCCCCCATGTTGTGCAAAAAAGCGGTTAGCTCCTTCGGTCCTCCGATCGTT
GTCAGAAGTAAGTTGGCCGCAGTGTTATCACTCATGGTTATGGCAGCACTGCATAATTCTCTTACTGTCA
TGCCATCCGTAAGATGCTTTTCTGTGACTGGTGAGTACTCAACCAAGTCATTCTGAGAATAGTGTATGCG
GCGACCGAGTTGCTCTTGCCCGGCGTCAATACGGGATAATACCGCGCCACATAGCAGAACTTTAAAAGTG
CTCATCATTGGAAAACGTTCTTCGGGGCGAAAACTCTCAAGGATCTTACCGCTGTTGAGATCCAGTTCGA
TGTAACCCACTCGTGCACCCAACTGATCTTCAGCATCTTTTACTTTCACCAGCGTTTCTGGGTGAGCAAA
AACAGGAAGGCAAAATGCCGCAAAAAAGGGAATAAGGGCGACACGGAAATGTTGAATACTCATACTCTTC
CTTTTTCAATATTATTGAAGCATTTATCAGGGTTATTGTCTCATGAGCGGATACATATTTGAATGTATTT
AGAAAAATAAACAAATAGGGGTTCCGCGCACATTTCCCCGAAAAGTGCCACCTGACGTCTAAGAAACCAT
TATTATCATGACATTAACCTATAAAAATAGGCGTATCACGAGGCCCTTTCGTCTCGCGCGTTTCGGTGAT
GACGGTGAAAACCTCTGACACATGCAGCTCCCGGAGACGGTCACAGCTTGTCTGTAAGCGGATGCCGGGA
GCAGACAAGCCCGTCAGGGCGCGTCAGCGGGTGTTGGCGGGTGTCGGGGCTGGCTTAACTATGCGGCATC
AGAGCAGATTGTACTGAGAGTGCACCATATGCGGTGTGAAATACCGCACAGATGCGTAAGGAGAAAATAC
CGCATCAGGCGCCATTCGCCATTCAGGCTGCGCAACTGTTGGGAAGGGCGATCGGTGCGGGCCTCTTCGC
TATTACGCCAGCTGGCGAAAGGGGGATGTGCTGCAAGGCGATTAAGTTGGGTAACGCCAGGGTTTTCCCA
GTCACGACGTTGTAAAACGACGGCCAGT
