LOCUS       Exported 801 bp ds-DNA linear SYN 23-MAY-2021
DEFINITION  synthetic linear DNA
ACCESSION   .
VERSION     .
KEYWORDS    pBiFC-CC155
SOURCE      synthetic DNA construct
  ORGANISM  synthetic DNA construct
REFERENCE   1 (bases 1 to 801)
  AUTHORS   Shyu YJ, Liu H, Deng X, Hu CD
  TITLE     Identification of new fluorescent protein fragments for bimolecular
            fluorescence complementation analysis under physiological
            conditions.
  JOURNAL   Biotechniques. 2006 Jan . 40(1):61-6.
  PUBMED    16454041
REFERENCE   2 (bases 1 to 801)
  AUTHORS   .
  TITLE     Direct Submission
  JOURNAL   Exported May 23, 2021 from SnapGene Server 1.1.58
            http://www.snapgene.com
FEATURES             Location/Qualifiers
     source          1..801
                     /organism="synthetic DNA construct"
                     /mol_type="other DNA"
     intron          124..220
                     /label=SV40 intron
                     /note="modified SV40 intron with splice donor and acceptor
                     sites"
     CDS             284..310
                     /codon_start=1
                     /product="HA (human influenza hemagglutinin) epitope tag"
                     /label=HA
                     /translation="YPYDVPDYA"
     primer_bind     601..622
                     /label=EGFP-C
                     /note="EGFP, forward primer"
ORIGIN
        1 tcagatcgcc tggagacgcc atccacgctg ttttgacctc catagaagac accgggaccg
       61 atccagcctc cggactctag aggatccggt actagaggaa ctgaaaaacc agaaagttaa
      121 ctggtaagtt tagtcttttt gtcttttatt tcaggtcccg gatccggtgg tggtgcaaat
      181 caaagaactg ctcctcagtg gatgttgcct ttacttctag gcctgtacgg aagtgttact
      241 tctgctctaa aagctgcgga attgtacccg cgggcccacc atgtacccat acgatgttcc
      301 agattacgct cttatggcca tggaggcccg aattcggtcg accgagatct ctcgaggtac
      361 ccgtccggcg tgcaaaatcc cgaacgacct gaaacagaaa gtcatgaacc acgacaagca
      421 gaagaacggc atcaaggcca acttcaagat ccgccacaac atcgaggacg gcagcgtgca
      481 gctcgccgac cactaccagc agaacacccc catcggcgac ggccccgtgc tgctgcccga
      541 caaccactac ctgagcaccc agtccgccct gagcaaagac cccaacgaga agcgcgatca
      601 catggtcctg ctggagttcg tgaccgccgc cgggatcact ctcggcatgg acganctgta
      661 caagtaagcg gccgcgggga tccagacatg ataagataca ttgatgagtt tgganaaacn
      721 ncaactagaa ngcagtgaaa aaaatgcttt atttgtgaaa tttgtgatgc tanngcttta
      781 tttgtaacca ttataagctg c
//
